Addgene plasmid #201698: pGFP-mVprBP pc2953
Purpose: Expresses of GFP-tagged VprBP in mammalian cells
Depositing lab: Cristina Cardoso. Depositing organization: Technische Universitaet Darmstadt. Publication: Isoform-specific and ubiquitination dependent recruitment of Tet1 to replicating heterochromatin modulates methylcytosine oxidation. Arroyo M, Hastert FD, Zhadan A, Schelter F, Zimbelmann S, Rausch C, Ludwig AK, Carell T, Cardoso MC. Nat Commun. 2022 Sep 2;13(1):5173. doi: 10.1038/s41467-022-32799-8. PubMed 36056023.
Backbone
  Vector backbone: GFP-TDG (pc2422)
  Backbone size w/o insert (bp): 8297
  Total vector size (bp): 11553
  Modifications to backbone: To obtain a GFP-tagged VprBP (pc2953), the VprBP coding sequence was excised from the mCherry-VprBP vector (pc2954) and used to replace the TDG sequence in GFP-TDG (pc2422).
  Vector type: Mammalian Expression
Growth in bacteria
  Bacterial resistance: Ampicillin, 100 μg/mL
  Growth temperature: 37°C
  Growth strain: DH5alpha
  Copy number: Unknown
Gene/Insert
  Gene/Insert name: VprBP (alt name: DCAF1)
  Species: M. musculus (mouse)
  Insert size (bp): 4532
  Entrez Gene: Dcaf1 (a.k.a. B930007L02Rik, Vprbp, mKIAA0800)
  Promoter: CAG
  Tag / fusion protein: GFP (N terminal on backbone)
  Cloning method: Restriction Enzyme; 5′ cloning site AsiSI (unknown if destroyed); 3′ cloning site NotI (unknown if destroyed)
  Sequencing primers: 5′ GTCTCTCTTCCCCGGACCCCTCG; 3′ CGAGGGGTCCGGGGAAGAGAGAC
Terms and licenses: Academic/Nonprofit Terms; Industry Terms: Not Available to Industry
How to cite: pGFP-mVprBP pc2953 was a gift from Cristina Cardoso (Addgene plasmid # 201698 ; http://n2t.net/addgene:201698 ; RRID:Addgene_201698)
