[The description below was written by a language model from this plasmid's Addgene catalogue record and pLannotate feature annotations shown in this document.]
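Description:
pGFP-mVprBP pc2953 is a mammalian expression plasmid that produces mouse VprBP (also called DCAF1) fused at its N-terminus to EGFP. It was built by excising the VprBP coding sequence from a related mCherry-VprBP plasmid and using it to replace the TDG insert of a GFP-TDG parent vector, between AsiSI and NotI sites. Expression is driven by the CAG promoter, seen in the feature table as the CMV immediate-early enhancer, the chicken β-actin promoter and the chimeric β-actin/β-globin intron, which together give strong constitutive transcription in many mammalian cell types. Because the sequence record is numbered from the start of EGFP, these promoter elements appear at the end of the circular map, directly upstream of the fusion.

Downstream of the EGFP–Dcaf1 reading frame lies an EMCV IRES followed by the blasticidin S deaminase gene and an SV40 polyadenylation signal. The fusion protein and the blasticidin resistance marker are therefore translated from a single bicistronic transcript, which should allow selection of expressing mammalian cells. Short bleomycin-resistance fragments after BSD, along with lacI, rop, bom and lacZα fragments, appear to be non-functional cloning remnants. An SV40 early promoter, an f1 origin and a T7 promoter are also annotated in the backbone. Propagation in E. coli relies on a high-copy ColE1/pUC-type origin and ampicillin resistance. The sequenced record is slightly shorter than the catalogued total size.

DCAF1 acts as a substrate receptor of CUL4–DDB1 E3 ubiquitin ligase complexes. The associated work concerns ubiquitination-dependent recruitment of Tet1 to replicating heterochromatin, so the construct is suited to visualising VprBP localisation in live or fixed mammalian cells.
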