Features (pLannotate 1.2.2; 21 found; start..end, strand, type, name):
      1..717     +  CDS            EGFP: EGFP is a basic (constitutively fluorescent) green fluorescent protein published in 1996, derived from Aequorea victoria. It is reported to be a rapidly-maturing weak dimer with moderate acid sensitivity.
    781..5298    +  CDS            Dcaf1: DCAF1_MOUSE - Also known as Kiaa0800, Vprbp. Experimental evidence at protein level: Swiss-Prot protein existence level 1. Acts both as a substrate recognition component of E3 ubiquitin-protein ligase complexes and as an atypical serine/threonine- protein kinase, playing key roles in various processes such as cell cycle, telomerase regulation and histone modification. Probable substrate-specific adapter of a DCX (DDB1-CUL4-X-box) E3 ubiquitin- protein ligase complex, named CUL4A-RBX1-DDB1-DCAF1/VPRBP complex, which mediates ubiquitination and proteasome-dependent degradation of proteins such a
   5444..5906    +  misc_feature   IRES: internal ribosome entry site (IRES) of the encephalomyocarditis virus (EMCV)
   5917..6315    +  CDS            BSD: blasticidin S deaminase; Aspergillus terreus BSD; confers resistance to blasticidin
   6316..6343    +  CDS            BleoR (fragment): antibiotic-binding protein; Sh ble from Streptoalloteichus hindustanus; confers resistance to bleomycin, phleomycin, and Zeocin™
   6353..6478    +  CDS            ble (fragment): BLE_KLEPN - Experimental evidence at protein level: Swiss-Prot protein existence level 1. Binding protein with a strong affinity to the bleomycin family of antibiotics. Binds to CL990; an antimitotic-antibiotic compound. From Klebsiella pneumoniae.
   6473..6594    +  polyA_signal   SV40 poly(A) signal: SV40 polyadenylation signal
   6605..6622    +  misc_feature   MCS (fragment): pBluescript multiple cloning site
   6628..6817    -  promoter       SV40 promoter: SV40 early promoter
   6817..6871    -  CDS            lacI (fragment): lac repressor; lacI; The lac repressor binds to the lac operator to inhibit transcription in E. coli. This inhibition can be relieved by adding lactose or isopropyl-β-D-thiogalactopyranoside (IPTG).
   7054..7642    -  rep_origin     ori: high-copy-number ColE1/pMB1/pBR322/pUC origin of replication
   7813..8673    -  CDS            AmpR: β-lactamase; bla; confers resistance to ampicillin, carbenicillin, and related antibiotics
   8674..8778    -  promoter       AmpR promoter: bla
   8873..8908    +  CDS            rop (fragment): Rop protein, which maintains plasmids at low copy number; rop
   9010..9109    +  misc_feature   bom (fragment): basis of mobility region from pBR322
   9110..9565    -  rep_origin     f1 ori (sequence partly withheld): f1 bacteriophage origin of replication; arrow indicates direction of (+) strand synthesis
   9569..9726    -  CDS            lacZα (fragment): LacZα fragment of β-galactosidase; lacZ fragment
   9729..9747    +  promoter       T7 promoter: promoter for bacteriophage T7 RNA polymerase
   9816..10119   +  enhancer       CMV enhancer: human cytomegalovirus immediate early enhancer
  10121..10398   +  promoter       chicken β-actin promoter: No description available
  10399..11415   +  intron         chimeric intron: chimera between introns from chicken β-actin and rabbit β-globin
>Addgene plasmid #201698 | pGFP-mVprBP pc2953 | addgene full sequence | sequence record 436314 | Addgene NGS Result
ATGGTGAGCAAGGGCGAGGAGCTGTTCACCGGGGTGGTGCCCATCCTGGTCGAGCTGGACGGCGACGTAA
ACGGCCACAAGTTCAGCGTGTCCGGCGAGGGCGAGGGCGATGCCACCTACGGCAAGCTGACCCTGAAGTT
CATCTGCACCACCGGCAAGCTGCCCGTGCCCTGGCCCACCCTCGTGACCACCCTGACCTACGGCGTGCAG
TGCTTCAGCCGCTACCCCGACCACATGAAGCAGCACGACTTCTTCAAGTCCGCCATGCCCGAAGGCTACG
TCCAGGAGCGCACCATCTTCTTCAAGGACGACGGCAACTACAAGACCCGCGCCGAGGTGAAGTTCGAGGG
CGACACCCTGGTGAACCGCATCGAGCTGAAGGGCATCGACTTCAAGGAGGACGGCAACATCCTGGGGCAC
AAGCTGGAGTACAACTACAACAGCCACAACGTCTATATCATGGCCGACAAGCAGAAGAACGGCATCAAGG
TGAACTTCAAGATCCGCCACAACATCGAGGACGGCAGCGTGCAGCTCGCCGACCACTACCAGCAGAACAC
CCCCATCGGCGACGGCCCCGTGCTGCTGCCCGACAACCACTACCTGAGCACCCAGTCCGCCCTGAGCAAA
GACCCCAACGAGAAGCGCGATCACATGGTCCTGCTGGAGTTCGTGACCGCCGCCGGGATCACTCTCGGCA
TGGACGAGCTGTACAAGAGCGGCCTGAGGAGCAGAGCCCAGGCGAGCAACAGCGCCGTGGACGCCACCAT
GGGCGATCGCATGACTACAGTAGTGGTACATGTGGACTCCAAAGCTGAGCTCACTACCCTGCTGGAGCAG
TGGGAAAAGGACCATGGCAGTGGCCAGGATATGGTACCAATCCTTACCAGAATGTCTGAATTAATTGAAA
AAGAAACTGAAGAATATCGTAAAGGAGATCCAGATCCATTTGATGATCGACATCCTGGTCGAGCTGATCC
AGAGTGTATGCTGGGCCATTTGCTGAGAATACTCTTCAAGAATGATGATTTCATGAATGCGCTGGTAAAT
GCATATGTGATGACAAGTAGAGAGCCCCCTTTAAATACTGCAGCTTGCAGACTGCTGCTGGACATCATGC
CGGGCCTAGAAACCGCAGTTGTCTTTCAAGAAAAGGAAGGAATTGTTGAAAATCTTTTCAAATGGGCCCG
AGAGGCTGATCAGCCACTTAGGACATATTCTACTGGACTGCTGGGAGGTGCTATGGAAAATCAAGATATT
GCTGCCAACTACAGAGATGAAAATTCACAGTTGGTGGCAATAGTGCTTAGAAGACTGAGGGAGCTCCAGC
TTCAAGAAGTGGCTTTGCGGCAGGACAGTAAGCGTCCTAGTCCACGGAAGCTCTCTTCGGAACCCCTTTT
GCCTCTGGATGAGGAAGCTGTGGATATGGACTATGGTGACATGGCAGTGGATGTTGTGGATGGAGAACAA
GAATCTTCTAGAGATATGGAGATCTCCTTTCGTCTTGATTCAAGTCACAAGACCAGTAGTAGAGTGAACT
CAGCAACTAAACCTGAGGAAGGAGGATTAAAGAAAAACAAGTCAGCAAAGCATGGTGACAGAGAGAACTT
TAGGAAGGCCAAGCAGAAGTTGGGCTTCTCATCTTCTGACCCAGATCGTGTGTTTGTTGAGCTGTCTAAT
AGCAGCTGGTCAGAAATGTCCCCCTGGGTGATCGGCACCAATTACACTCTCTATCCTATGACTCCTGCTA
TTGAGCAGAGACTTATTCTTCAGTATTTGACCCCTTTAGGAGAGTATCAGGAGTTACTTCCCATATTCAT
GCAACTTGGATCAAGAGAATTGATGATGTTTTATATTGATCTGAAACAGACGAATGATGTCCTGCTTACT
TTTGAGGCACTCAAGCACCTAGCATCTCTCCTGCTTCATAACAAATTTGCCACAGAATTTGTTGCACATG
GTGGAGTACAGAAATTACTGGAAATTCCTCGTCCTTCTATGGCTGCAACTGGTGTGTCCATGTGCTTGTA
TTACCTGTCCTACAATCAGGATGCTATGGAAAGAGTTTGCATGCATCCTCACAATGTTCTATCTGATGTG
GTGAACTATACCCTGTGGTTAATGGAATGTTCTCATGCTTCAGGATGTTGCCATGCTACTATGTTTTTCT
CAATTTGTTTCTCATTCCGGGCTGTTTTGGAGCTCTTTGACCGTTATGATGGTCTTCGTCGTCTGGTGAA
CTTGATCAGTACTTTGGAGATTTTAAATTTGGAAGACCAGGGTGCACTTTTGAGTGATGATGAAATATTT
GCTAGTCGCCAAACAGGAAAACATACCTGCATGGCTCTGCGCAAGTATTTTGAGGCTCATCTGGCCATTA
AATTGGAACAAGTCAAGCAGTCACTTCAGAGGACTGAGGGTGGTATTCTTGTTCACCCCCAGCCTCCATA
CAAGGCATGCTCATATACTCATGAGCAGATTGTAGAAATGATGGAATTTTTGATAGAGTATGGCCCAGCT
CAGCTATATTGGGAACCTGCTGAAGTCTTCCTCAAGCTTTCCTGTGTGCAGCTTTTACTACAGCTTATTT
CCATCGCCTGCAATTGGAAGACCTATTATGCAAGGAATGATACTGTGCGTTTTGCTTTGGATGTCCTTGC
TATTCTCACTGTGGTGCCAAAAATCCAGCTCCAGTTGGCGGAGTCAGTGGATGTACTGGACGAGGCCGGC
TCTGCTGTCTCCACTGTAGGTATCAGCATTATTTTGGGCGTGGCTGAGGGTGAGTTCTTTATCCATGATG
CTGAAATTCAGAAGTCAGCACTTCAAATTATCATCAATTGTGTATGTGGTCCAGATAACCGAATATCCAG
TATTGGCAAATTTATTTCTGGAACTCCTCGGAGAAAGCTGCCTCAGACTCCCAAGAGTAGTGAGCATACT
CTGGCCAAGATGTGGAATGTGGTCCAGTCCAACAATGGCATCAAGGTGCTTCTGTCCCTGTTGTCCATCA
AGATGCCCATTACAGACGCAGACCAGATCCGGGCCCTGGCCTGCAAAGCCCTTGTAGGCCTGTCTCGAAG
TAGCACTGTTCGACAGATCATCAGTAAACTTCCCCTTTTTAGTAGCTGCCAGATTCAACAGCTGATGAAA
GAGCCTGTGCTGCAGGATAAGCGTAGTGACCATGTCAAGTTCTGCAAATACGCTGCTGAGCTCATTGAGC
GTGTATCAGGAAAGCCTCTTCTCATTGGCACTGATGTGTCTCTCGCACGACTGCAGAAAGCAGATGTTGT
TGCTCAGTCGAGGATCTCCTTCCCTGAGAAAGAGCTGCTCCTGTTGATACGGAACCATCTCATTTCTAAA
GGGCTTGGAGAGACAGCAACTGTGCTGACGAGAGAGGCTGACCTGCCCATGACTGCTGCCTCACATTCTT
CTGCCTTCACCCCAGTGACTGCTGCTGCTTCTCCTGTCTCTCTTCCCCGGACCCCTCGGATTGCCAACGG
CATTGCAAGTCGACTGGGCAGCCATGCTACTGTGGGTGCTTCTGCCCCTTCTGCTCCCCCTGCCCATCCT
CCACCACGGCCCCCCCAGGGTTCATTGCCTTTGCCTGGCCCATCATATGCAGGCAATTCCCCTTTGATTG
GTAGGATCAGTTTTATCAGAGAGAGGCCATCACCGTGCAATGGCAGGAAAATTCGAGTGTTGCGGCAGAA
GTCGGACCATGGTGCATACAGCCAGAGCCCTGCCATAAAAAAACAATTGGATAGACATCTTCCTTCCCCA
CCTACGCTGGACAGTATCATCACAGAGTATCTTAGAGAGCAACATGCTCGATGCAAGAACCCCGTTGCCA
CCTGTCCTCCTTTTTCTCTCTTTACTCCTCATCAGTGTCCTGAACCAAAACAGAGGCGGCAAGCGCCAAT
AAACTTTACCTCAAGGCTAAACCGCAGGGCATCATTTCCAAAATATGGAGGGGTAGATGGCGGATGCTTT
GATAGGCACCTTATCTTTAGCAGATTTCGTCCGATTTCAGTATTCCGGGAAGCTAATGAAGATGAAAGTG
GCTTCACCTGTTGTGCATTCTCAGCCCGGGAGCGGTTCCTGATGCTTGGCACTTGTACAGGGCAGCTGAA
GCTCTACAATGTGTTTAGTGGACAGGAAGAGGCCAGCTATAACTGTCACAACTCAGCCATCACACACCTT
GAACCGTCAAGGGATGGGTCCTTACTTCTGACATCTGCCACTTGGAGCCAGCCTTTGTCTGCACTTTGGG
GAATGAAATCAGTATTTGATATGAAGCATTCCTTCACAGAAGATCACTATGTTGAGTTCAGTAAGCACTC
TCAGGATCGGGTCATAGGCACAAAAGGAGACATTGCCCATATTTATGATATTCAGACTGGCAACAAGCTG
TTGACTCTGTTTAACCCAGATCTTGCCAACAACTACAAGAGGAACTGTGCCACCTTTAATCCTACAGATG
ATCTTGTCTTAAATGATGGCGTCCTCTGGGATGTCCGCTCTGCACAGGCCATCCACAAGTTTGACAAGTT
CAACATGAATATCAGTGGTGTTTTCCATCCAAATGGGCTGGAAGTCATCATCAATACAGAGATTTGGGAC
CTTCGGACTTTCCATCTTTTACACACTGTTCCTGCTCTGGATCAATGCCGTGTTGTTTTTAACCACACTG
GGACAGTGATGTATGGAGCAATGTTGCAGGCAGATGATGAAGATGACTTACTGGAAGAGAGGATGAAAAG
CCCTTTTGGGTCATCCTTTCGAACATTCAACGCAACTGATTATAAACCTATAGCAACTATTGATGTGAAA
CGAAACATCTTTGACCTGTGCACAGACACCAAAGACTGTTATCTTGCTGTCATTGAGAATCAAGGCAGCA
TGGATGCACTGAATATGGACACAGTGTGCAGGCTCTATGAAGTGGGCAGGCAGCGTCTGGCAGAGGATGA
GGATGAAGAGGAGGACCAGGAAGAGGAAGAACAGGAGGAAGAAGATGATGATGAAGATGATGATGATACT
GATGATTTAGATGAACTAGACACTGACCAGTTGCTGGAGGCAGAACTGGAGGAGGATGACAACAATGAGA
ATGCAGGAGAGGATGGAGACAATGACTTCTCTCCCTCTGATGAGGAGCTAGCAAACCTTCTAGAGGAGGG
AGAGGAGGGGGAAGATGAAGACTCTGATGCAGATGAGGAGGTGGAGCTGATCCTGGGGGACACAGACAGC
TCGGACAACTCTGATTTGGAAGATGACATCATCTTATCTCTGAATGAGTGATGCGGCCGCAGTTAACGAA
TTCACTCGAGCGGGATCAATTCCCCCCCSCCCCTAACGTTACTGGCCGAAGCCGCTTGGAATAAGGCCGG
TGTGCGTTTGTCTATATGTTATTTTCCACCATATTGCCGTCTTTTGGCAATGTGAGGGCCCGGAAACCTG
GCCCTGTCTTCTTGACGAGCATTCCTAGGGGTCTTTCCCCTCTCGCCAAAGGAATGCAAGGTCTGTTGAA
TGTCGTGAAGGAAGCAGTTCCTCTGGAAGCTTCTTGAAGACAAACAACGTCTGTAGCGACCCTTTGCAGG
CAGCGGAACCCCCCACCTGGCGACAGGTGCCTCTGCGGCCAAAAGCCACGTGTATAAGATACACCTGCAA
AGGCGGCACAACCCCAGTGCCACGTTGTGAGTTGGATAGTTGTGGAAAGAGTCAAATGGCTCTCCTCAAG
CGTATTCAACAAGGGGCTGAAGGATGCCCAGAAGGTACCCCATTGTATGGGATCTGATCTGGGGCCTCGG
TGCACATGCTTTACATGTGTTTAGTCGAGGTTAAAAAAACGTCTAGGCCCCCCGAACCACGGGGACGTGG
TTTTCCTTTGAAAAACACGATGATAAGCTTGCCACCATGGCCAAGCCTTTGTCTCAAGAAGAATCCACCC
TCATTGAAAGAGCAACGGCTACAATCAACAGCATCCCCATCTCTGAAGACTACAGCGTCGCCAGCGCAGC
TCTCTCTAGCGACGGCCGCATCTTCACTGGTGTCAATGTATATCATTTTACTGGGGGACCTTGTGCAGAA
CTCGTGGTGCTGGGCACTGCTGCTGCTGCGGCAGCTGGCAACCTGACTTGTATCGTCGCGATCGGAAATG
AGAACAGGGGCATCTTGAGCCCCTGCGGACGGTGCCGACAGGTGCTTCTCGATCTGCATCCTGGGATCAA
AGCCATAGTGAAGGACAGTGATGGACAGCCGACGGCAGTTGGGATTCGTGAATTGCTGCCCTCTGGTTAT
GTGTGGGAGGGCTAAGCACTTCGTGGCCGAGGAGCAGGACTGACACGTGCTACGAGATTTCGATTCCACC
GCCGCCTTCTATGAAAGGTTGGGCTTCGGAATCGTTTTCCGGGACGCCGGCTGGATGATCCTCCAGCGCG
GGGATCTCATGCTGGAGTTCTTCGCCCACCCCAACTTGTTTATTGCAGCTTATAATGGTTACAAATAAAG
CAATAGCATCACAAATTTCACAAATAAAGCATTTTTTTCACTGCATTCTAGTTGTGGTTTGTCCAAACTC
ATCAATGTATCTTATCATGTCTGTATACCGTCGACCTCGAGGAGCTTTTTGCAAAAGCCTAGGCCTCCAA
AAAAGCCTCTTCACTACTTCTGGAATAGCTCAGAGGCCGAGGCGGCCTCGGCCTCTGCATAAATAAAAAA
AATTAGTCAGCCATGGGGCGGAGAATGGGCGGAACTGGGCGGAGTTAGGGGCGGGATGGGCGGAGTTAGG
GGCGGGACTATGGTTGCTGACTAATTGCTGCATTAATGAATCGGCCAACGCGCGGGGAGAGGCGGTTTGC
GTATTGGGCGCTCTTCCGCTTCCTCGCTCACTGACTCGCTGCGCTCGGTCGTTCGGCTGCGGCGAGCGGT
ATCAGCTCACTCAAAGGCGGTAATACGGTTATCCACAGAATCAGGGGATAACGCAGGAAAGAACATGTGA
GCAAAAGGCCAGCAAAAGGCCAGGAACCGTAAAAAGGCCGCGTTGCTGGCGTTTTTCCATAGGCTCCGCC
CCCCTGACGAGCATCACAAAAATCGACGCTCAAGTCAGAGGTGGCGAAACCCGACAGGACTATAAAGATA
CCAGGCGTTTCCCCCTGGAAGCTCCCTCGTGCGCTCTCCTGTTCCGACCCTGCCGCTTACCGGATACCTG
TCCGCCTTTCTCCCTTCGGGAAGCGTGGCGCTTTCTCATAGCTCACGCTGTAGGTATCTCAGTTCGGTGT
AGGTCGTTCGCTCCAAGCTGGGCTGTGTGCACGAACCCCCCGTTCAGCCCGACCGCTGCGCCTTATCCGG
TAACTATCGTCTTGAGTCCAACCCGGTAAGACACGACTTATCGCCACTGGCAGCAGCCACTGGTAACAGG
ATTAGCAGAGCGAGGTATGTAGGCGGTGCTACAGAGTTCTTGAAGTGGTGGCCTAACTACGGCTACACTA
GAAGAACAGTATTTGGTATCTGCGCTCTGCTGAAGCCAGTTACCTTCGGAAAAAGAGTTGGTAGCTCTTG
ATCCGGCAAACAAACCACCGCTGGTAGCGGTGGTTTTTTTGTTTGCAAGCAGCAGATTACGCGCAGAAAA
AAAGGATCTCAAGAAGATCCTTTGATCTTTTCTACGGGGTCTGACGCTCAGTGGAACGAAAACTCACGTT
AAGGGATTTTGGTCATGAGATTATCAAAAAGGATCTTCACCTAGATCCTTTTAAATTAAAAATGAAGTTT
TAAATCAATCTAAAGTATATATGAGTAAACTTGGTCTGACAGTTACCAATGCTTAATCAGTGAGGCACCT
ATCTCAGCGATCTGTCTATTTCGTTCATCCATAGTTGCCTGACTCCCCGTCGTGTAGATAACTACGATAC
GGGAGGGCTTACCATCTGGCCCCAGTGCTGCAATGATACCGCGAGACCCACGCTCACCGGCTCCAGATTT
ATCAGCAATAAACCAGCCAGCCGGAAGGGCCGAGCGCAGAAGTGGTCCTGCAACTTTATCCGCCTCCATC
CAGTCTATTAATTGTTGCCGGGAAGCTAGAGTAAGTAGTTCGCCAGTTAATAGTTTGCGCAACGTTGTTG
CCATTGCTACAGGCATCGTGGTGTCACGCTCGTCGTTTGGTATGGCTTCATTCAGCTCCGGTTCCCAACG
ATCAAGGCGAGTTACATGATCCCCCATGTTGTGCAAAAAAGCGGTTAGCTCCTTCGGTCCTCCGATCGTT
GTCAGAAGTAAGTTGGCCGCAGTGTTATCACTCATGGTTATGGCAGCACTGCATAATTCTCTTACTGTCA
TGCCATCCGTAAGATGCTTTTCTGTGACTGGTGAGTACTCAACCAAGTCATTCTGAGAATAGTGTATGCG
GCGACCGAGTTGCTCTTGCCCGGCGTCAATACGGGATAATACCGCGCCACATAGCAGAACTTTAAAAGTG
CTCATCATTGGAAAACGTTCTTCGGGGCGAAAACTCTCAAGGATCTTACCGCTGTTGAGATCCAGTTCGA
TGTAACCCACTCGTGCACCCAACTGATCTTCAGCATCTTTTACTTTCACCAGCGTTTCTGGGTGAGCAAA
AACAGGAAGGCAAAATGCCGCAAAAAAGGGAATAAGGGCGACACGGAAATGTTGAATACTCATACTCTTC
CTTTTTCAATATTATTGAAGCATTTATCAGGGTTATTGTCTCATGAGCGGATACATATTTGAATGTATTT
AGAAAAATAAACAAATAGGGGTTCCGCGCACATTTCCCCGAAAAGTGCCACCTGACGTCTAAGAAACCAT
TATTATCATGACATTAACCTATAAAAATAGGCGTATCACGAGGCCCTTTCGTCTCGCGCGTTTCGGTGAT
GACGGTGAAAACCTCTGACACATGCAGCTCCCGGAGACGGTCACAGCTTGTCTGTAAGCGGATGCCGGGA
GCAGACAAGCCCGTCAGGGCGCGTCAGCGGGTGTTGGCGGGTGTCGGGGCTGGCTTAACTATGCGGCATC
AGAGCAGATTGTACTGAGAGTGCACCATATGCGGTGTGAAATACCGCACAGATGCGTAAGGAGAAAATAC
CGCATCAGGAAATTGTAAGCGTTAATATTTTGTTAAAATTCGCGTTAAATTTTTGTTAAATCAGCTCATT
TTTTAACCAATAGGCCGAAATCGGCAAAATCCCTTATAAATCAAAAGAATAGACCGAGATAGGGT
[37 nt withheld, positions 9236-9272]
AAAGAACGTGGACTCCAACGTCAAAGG
[49 nt withheld, positions 9300-9348]
T
[91 nt withheld, positions 9350-9440]
G
[101 nt withheld, positions 9442-9542]
CAATGCGCCGCTACAGGGCGCGTCCATTCGCCATTCAGGCTGCGCAACTGTTGGGAAGGGCGATCGGTGC
GGGCCTCTTCGCTATTACGCCAGCTGGCGAAAGGGGGATGTGCTGCAAGGCGATTAAGTTGGGTAACGCC
AGGGTTTTCCCAGTCACGACGTTGTAAAACGACGGCCAGTGAATTGTAATACGACTCACTATAGGACGCG
TCCTAGTTATTAATAGTAATCAATTACGGGGTCATTAGTTCATAGCCCATATATGGAGTTCCGCGTTACA
TAACTTACGGTAAATGGCCCGCCTGGCTGACCGCCCAACGACCCCCGCCCATTGACGTCAATAATGACGT
ATGTTCCCATAGTAACGCCAATAGGGACTTTCCATTGACGTCAATGGGTGGAGTATTTACGGTAAACTGC
CCACTTGGCAGTACATCAAGTGTATCATATGCCAAGTACGCCCCCTATTGACGTCAATGACGGTAAATGG
CCCGCCTGGCATTATGCCCAGTACATGACCTTATGGGACTTTCCTACTTGGCAGTACATCTACGTATTAG
TCATCGCTATTACCATGGTCGAGGTGAGCCCCACGTTCTGCTTCACTCTCCCCATCTCCCCCCCCTCCCC
ACCCCCAATTTTGTATTTATTTATTTTTTAATTATTTTGTGCAGCGATGGGGGCGGGGGGGGGGGGGGGG
CGCGCGCCAGGCGGGGCGGGGCGGGGCGAGGGGCGGGGCGGGGCGAGGCGGAGAGGTGCGGCGGCAGCCA
ATCAGAGCGGCGCGCTCCGAAAGTTTCCTTTTATGGCGAGGCGGCGGCGGCGGCGGCCCTATAAAAAGCG
AAGCGCGCGGCGGGCGGGAGTCGCTGCGCGCTGCCTTCGCCCCGTGCCCCGCTCCGCCGCCGCCTCGCGC
CGCCCGCCCCGGCTCTGACTGACCGCGTTACTCCCACAGGTGAGCGGGCGGGACGGCCCTTCTCCTCCGG
GCTGTAATTAGCGCTTGGTTTAATGACGGCTTGTTTCTTTTCTGTGGCTGCGTGAAAGCCTTGAGGGGCT
CCGGGAGGGCCCTTTGTGCGGGGGGAGCGGCTCGGGGGGTGCGTGCGTGTGTGTGTGCGTGGGGAGCGCC
GCGTGCGGCTCCGCGCTGCCCGGCGGCTGTGAGCGCTGCGGGCGCGGCGCGGGGCTTTGTGCGCTCCGCA
GTGTGCGCGAGGGGAGCGCGGCCGGGGGCGGTGCCCCGCGGTGCGGGGGGGGCTGCGAGGGGAACAAAGG
CTGCGTGCGGGGTGTGTGCGTGGGGGGGTGAGCAGGGGGTGTGGGCGCGTCGGTCGGGCTGCAACCCCCC
CTGCACCCCCCTCCCCGAGTTGCTGAGCACGGCCCGGCTTCGGGTGCGGGGCTCCGTACGGGGCGTGGCG
CGGGGCTCGCCGTGCCGGGCGGGGGGTGGCGGCAGGTGGGGGTGCCGGGCGGGGCGGGGCCGCCTCGGGC
CGGGGAGGGCTCGGGGGAGGGGCGCGGCGGCCCCCGGAGCGCCGGCGGCTGTCGAGGCGCGGCGAGCCGC
AGCCATTGCCTTTTATGGTAATCGTGCGAGAGGGCGCAGGGACTTCCTTTGTCCCAAATCTGTGCGGAGC
CGAAATCTGGGAGGCGCCGCCGCACCCCCTCTAGCGGGCGCGGGGCGAAGCGGTGCGGCGCCGGCAGGAA
GGAAATGGGCGGGGAGGGCCTTCGTGCGTCGCCGCGCCGCCGTCCCCTTCTCCCTCTCCAGCCTCGGGGC
TGTCCGCGGGGGGACGGCTGCCTTCGGGGGGGACGGGGCAGGGCGGGGTTCGGCTTCTGGCGTGTGACCG
GCGGCTCTAGAGCCTCTGCTAACCATGTTCATGCCTTCTTCTTTTTCCTACAGCTCCTGGGCAACGTGCT
GGTTATTGTGCTGTCTCATCATTTTGGCAAAGAATTCGGATCCACCGGCCGGTCGCCACC
